>Addgene plasmid #103169 | LSB-hsa-miR-105-3p | depositor full sequence | sequence record 195387 | Full Sequence
AATTGAGGGGATAACGCAGGAAAGAACATGTGAGCAAAAGGCCAGCAAAAGGCCAGGAACCGTAAAAAGG
CCGCGTTGCTGGCGTTTTTCCATAGGCTCCGCCCCCCTGACGAGCATCACAAAAATCGACGCTCAAGTCA
GAGGTGGCGAAACCCGACAGGACTATAAAGATACCAGGCGTTTCCCCCTGGAAGCTCCCTCGTGCGCTCT
CCTGTTCCGACCCTGCCGCTTACCGGATACCTGTCCGCCTTTCTCCCTTCGGGAAGCGTGGCGCTTTCTC
ATAGCTCACGCTGTAGGTATCTCAGTTCGGTGTAGGTCGTTCGCTCCAAGCTGGGCTGTGTGCACGAACC
CCCCGTTCAGCCCGACCGCTGCGCCTTATCCGGTAACTATCGTCTTGAGTCCAACCCGGTAAGACACGAC
TTATCGCCACTGGCAGCAGCCACTGGTAACAGGATTAGCAGAGCGAGGTATGTAGGCGGTGCTACAGAGT
TCTTGAAGTGGTGGCCTAACTACGGCTACACTAGAAGAACAGTATTTGGTATCTGCGCTCTGCTGAAGCC
AGTTACCTTCGGAAAAAGAGTTGGTAGCTCTTGATCCGGCAAACAAACCACCGCTGGTAGCGGTGGTTTT
TTTGTTTGCAAGCAGCAGATTACGCGCAGAAAAAAAGGATCTCAAGAAGATCCTTTGATCTTTTCTACGG
GGTCTGACGCTCAGTGGAACGAAAACTCACGTTAAGGGATTTTGGTCATGAGATTATCAAAAAGGATCTT
CACCTAGATCCTTTTAAATTAAAAATGAAGTTTTAAATCAATCTAAAGTATATATGAGTAAACTTGGTCT
GACAGTTACCAATGCTTAATCAGTGAGGCACCTATCTCAGCGATCTGTCTATTTCGTTCATCCATAGTTG
CCTGACTCCCCGTCGTGTAGATAACTACGATACGGGAGGGCTTACCATCTGGCCCCAGTGCTGCAATGAT
ACCGCGAGAACCACGCTCACCGGCTCCAGATTTATCAGCAATAAACCAGCCAGCCGGAAGGGCCGAGCGC
AGAAGTGGTCCTGCAACTTTATCCGCCTCCATCCAGTCTATTAATTGTTGCCGGGAAGCTAGAGTAAGTA
GTTCGCCAGTTAATAGTTTGCGCAACGTTGTTGCCATTGCTACAGGCATCGTGGTGTCACGCTCGTCGTT
TGGTATGGCTTCATTCAGCTCCGGTTCCCAACGATCAAGGCGAGTTACATGATCCCCCATGTTGTGCAAA
AAAGCGGTTAGCTCCTTCGGTCCTCCGATCGTTGTCAGAAGTAAGTTGGCCGCAGTGTTATCACTCATGG
TTATGGCAGCACTGCATAATTCTCTTACTGTCATGCCATCCGTAAGATGCTTTTCTGTGACTGGTGAGTA
CTCAACCAAGTCATTCTGAGAATAGTGTATGCGGCGACCGAGTTGCTCTTGCCCGGCGTCAATACGGGAT
AATACCGCGCCACATAGCAGAACTTTAAAAGTGCTCATCATTGGAAAACGTTCTTCGGGGCGAAAACTCT
CAAGGATCTTACCGCTGTTGAGATCCAGTTCGATGTAACCCACTCGTGCACCCAACTGATCTTCAGCATC
TTTTACTTTCACCAGCGTTTCTGGGTGAGCAAAAACAGGAAGGCAAAATGCCGCAAAAAAGGGAATAAGG
GCGACACGGAAATGTTGAATACTCATACTCTTCCTTTTTCAATATTATTGAAGCATTTATCAGGGTTATT
GTCTCATGAGCGGATACATATTTGAATGTAGCTCCGAATTTCTCGAGGGCTTGTCGACGACGGCGGTCTC
CGTCGTCAGGATCATGAATTCGACCCGCCTGCCACCATGACCGAGTACAAGCCCACGGTGCGCCTCGCCA
CCCGCGACGACGTCCCCCGGGCCGTACGCACCCTCGCCGCCGCGTTCGCCGACTACCCCGCCACGCGCCA
CACCGTCGACCCGGACCGCCACATCGAGCGGGTCACCGAGCTGCAAGAACTCTTCCTCACGCGCGTCGGG
CTCGACATCGGCAAGGTGTGGGTCGCGGACGACGGCGCCGCGGTGGCGGTCTGGACCACGCCGGAGAGCG
TCGAAGCGGGGGCGGTGTTCGCCGAGATCGGCCCGCGCATGGCCGAGTTGAGCGGTTCCCGGCTGGCCGC
GCAGCAACAGATGGAAGGCCTCCTGGCGCCGCACCGGCCCAAGGAGCCCGCGTGGTTCCTGGCCACCGTC
GGCGTCTCGCCCGACCACCAGGGCAAGGGTCTGGGCAGCGCCGTCGTGCTCCCCGGAGTGGAGGCGGCCG
AGCGCGCCGGGGTGCCCGCCTTCCTGGAGACATCCGCGCCCCGCAACCTCCCCTTCTACGAGCGGCTCGG
CTTCACCGTCACCGCCGACGTCGAGGTGCCCGAAGGACCGCGCACCTGGTGCATGACCCGCAAGCCCGGT
GCCTGATACGCGTGAATTCACTCCTCAGGTGCAGGCTGCCTATCAGAAGGTGGTGGCTGGTGTGGCCAAT
GCCCTGGCTCACAAATACCACTGAGATCTTTTTCCCTCTGCCAAAAATTATGGGGACATCATGAAGCCCC
TTGAGCATCTGACTTCTGGCTAATAAAGGAAATTTATTTTCATTGCAATAGTGTGTTGGAATTTTTTGTG
TCTCTCACTCGGAAGGACATATGGGAGGGCAAATCATTTAAAACATCAGAATGAGTATTTGGTTTAGAGT
TTGGCAACATATGCCCATATGCTGGCTGCCATGAACAAAGGTTGGCTATAAAGAGGTCATCAGTATATGA
AACAGCCCCCTGCTGTCCATTCCTTATTCCATAGAAAAGCCTTGACTTGAGGTTAGATTTTTTTTATATT
TTGTTTTGTGTTATTTTTTTCTTTAACATCCCTAAAATTTTCCTTACATGTTTTACTAGCCAGATTTTTC
CTCCTCTCCTGACTACTCCCAGTCATAGCTGTCCCTCTTCTCTTATGGAGATCCCTCGACCTGCAGCCCA
AGCTTGAATTCTCTAGAATTACCCTGTTATCCCTATGCTTGGTTTACCGAGCTCTTATTGGTTTTCAAAC
TTCATTGACTGTGCCCAACGCGCCTGGGAGCTCACGGGGACAGCCCCCCCCCAAAGCCCCCAGGGATGTA
ATTACGTCCCTCCCCCGCTAGGGGGCAGCAGCGAGCCGCCCGGGGCTCCGCTCCGGTCCGGCGCTCCCCC
CGCATCCCCGAGCCGGCAGCGTGCGGGGACAGCCCGGGCACGGGGAAGGTGGCACGGGATCGCTTTCCTC
TGAACGCTTCTCGCTGCTCTTTGAGCCTGCAGACACCTGGGGGGATACGGGGAAAAAGCTAGGCTGAAAG
ACCGGTTCTTAGAATGACACGCGCCTGGGAGCTCACGGGGACAGCCCCCCCCCAAAGCCCCCAGGGATGT
AATTACGTCCCTCCCCCGCTAGGGGGCAGCAGCGAGCCGCCCGGGGCTCCGCTCCGGTCCGGCGCTCCCC
CCGCATCCCCGAGCCGGCAGCGTGCGGGGACAGCCCGGGCACGGGGAAGGTGGCACGGGATCGCTTTCCT
CTGAACGCTTCTCGCTGCTCTTTGAGCCTGCAGACACCTGGGGGGATACGGGGAAAAAGCTAACTTCTGA
GACGACAACTTTGTATAGAAAAGTTGGCTCCGAATTCGCCCTTGACAGCAGAGATCCAGTTTGGTTAATT
AATTGGCTCCGGTGCCCGTCAGTGGGCAGAGCGCACATCGCCCACAGTCCCCGAGAAGTTGTGGGGAGGG
GTCGGCAATTGAACCGGTGCCTAGAGAAGGTGGCGCGGGGTAAACTGGGAAAGTGATGTCGTGTACTGGC
TCCGCCTTTTTCCCGAGGGTGGGGGAGAACCGTATATAAGTGCAGTAGTCGCCGTGAACGTTCTTTTTCG
CAACGGGTTTGCCGCCAGAACACAGGTAAGTGCCGTGTGTGGTTCCCGCGGGCCTGGCCTCTTTACGGGT
TATGGCCCTTGCGTGCCTTGAATTACTTCCACCTGGCTGCAGTACGTGATTCTTGATCCCGAGCTTCGGG
TTGGAAGTGGGTGGGAGAGTTCGAGGCCTTGCGCTTAAGGAGCCCCTTCGCCTCGTGCTTGAGTTGAGGC
CTGGCCTGGGCGCTGGGGCCGCCGCGTGCGAATCTGGTGGCACCTTCGCGCCTGTCTCGCTGCTTTCGAT
AAGTCTCTAGCCATTTAAAATTTTTGATGACCTGCTGCGACGCTTTTTTTCTGGCAAGATAGTCTTGTAA
ATGCGGGCCAAGATCTGCACACTGGTATTTCGGTTTTTGGGGCCGCGGGCGGCGACGGGGCCCGTGCGTC
CCAGCGCACATGTTCGGCGAGGCGGGGCCTGCGAGCGCGGCCACCGAGAATCGGACGGGGGTAGTCTCAA
GCTGGCCGGCCTGCTCTGGTGCCTGGCCTCGCGCCGCCGTGTATCGCCCCGCCCTGGGCGGCAAGGCTGG
CCCGGTCGGCACCAGTTGCGTGAGCGGAAAGATGGCCGCTTCCCGGCCCTGCTGCAGGGAGCTCAAAATG
GAGGACGCGGCGCTCGGGAGAGCGGGCGGGTGAGTCACCCACACAAAGGAAAAGGGCCTTTCCGTCCTCA
GCCGTCGCTTCATGTGACTCCACGGAGTACCGGGCGCCGTCCAGGCACCTCGATTAGTTCTCGAGCTTTT
GGAGTACGTCGTCTTTAGGTTGGGGGGAGGGGTTTTATGCGATGGAGTTTCCCCACACTGAGTGGGTGGA
GACTGAAGTTAGGCCAGCTTGGCACTTGATGTAATTCTCCTTGGAATTTGCCCTTTTTGAGTTTGGATCT
TGGTTCATTCTCAAGCCTCAGACAGTGGTTCAAAGTTTTTTTCTTCCATTTCAGGTGTCGTGAGAAGGGC
GAATTCGACCCAAGTTTGTACAAAAAAGCAGGCTGGATCCAGGTGCCACCATGGTGAGCGAGCTGATTAA
GGAGAACATGCACATGAAGCTGTACATGGAGGGCACCGTGAACAACCACCACTTCAAGTGCACATCCGAG
GGCGAAGGCAAGCCCTACGAGGGCACCCAGACCATGAGAATCAAGGCGGTCGAGGGCGGCCCTCTCCCCT
TCGCCTTCGACATCCTGGCTACCAGCTTCATGTACGGCAGCAAAACCTTCATCAACCACACCCAGGGCAT
CCCCGACTTCTTTAAGCAGTCCTTCCCCGAGGGCTTCACATGGGAGAGAGTCACCACATACGAAGATGGG
GGCGTGCTGACCGCTACCCAGGACACCAGCCTCCAGGACGGCTGCCTCATCTACAACGTCAAGATCAGAG
GGGTGAACTTCCCATCCAACGGCCCTGTGATGCAGAAGAAAACACTCGGCTGGGAGGCCTCCACCGAGAC
ACTGTACCCCGCTGACGGCGGCCTGGAAGGCAGAGCCGACATGGCCCTGAAGCTCGTGGGCGGGGGCCAC
CTGATCTGCAACCTTAAGACCACATACAGATCCAAGAAACCCGCTAAGAACCTCAAGATGCCCGGCGTCT
ACTATGTGGACAGGAGACTGGAAAGAATCAAGGAGGCCGACAAAGAGACATACGTCGAGCAGCACGAGGT
GGCTGTGGCCAGATACTGCGACCTCCCTAGCAAACTGGGGCACAAACTTAATTGAGAATTCTACCACCCA
GCTTTCTTGTACAAAGTGGTACGTCTCAAGACCAGAGGTCTCTGCTTACTGCTTTTAGCACATGCTCAAA
CATCCGTTAGCACATGCTCAAACATCCGTTAGCACATGCTCAAACATCCGTTAGCACATGCTCAAACATC
CGTCAACCAGAAGAGACCTGTGCTTCACTCCTCAGGTGCAGGCTGCCTATCAGAAGGTGGTGGCTGGTGT
GGCCAATGCCCTGGCTCACAAATACCACTGAGATCTTTTTCCCTCTGCCAAAAATTATGGGGACATCATG
AAGCCCCTTGAGCATCTGACTTCTGGCTAATAAAGGAAATTTATTTTCATTGCAATAGTGTGTTGGAATT
TTTTGTGTCTCTCACTCGGAAGGACATATGGGAGGGCAAATCATTTAAAACATCAGAATGAGTATTTGGT
TTAGAGTTTGGCAACATATGCCCATATGCTGGCTGCCATGAACAAAGGTTGGCTATAAAGAGGTCATCAG
TATATGAAACAGCCCCCTGCTGTCCATTCCTTATTCCATAGAAAAGCCTTGACTTGAGGTTAGATTTTTT
TTATATTTTGTTTTGTGTTATTTTTTTCTTTAACATCCCTAAAATTTTCCTTACATGTTTTACTAGCCAG
ATTTTTCCTCCTCTCCTGACTACTCCCAGTCATAGCTGTCCCTCTTCTCTTATGGAGATCCCGAGCGGTG
CGTTTTTATGCTTGTAGTATTGTATAATGTTTTTAAGATCCAAGCTTCTGACCTCTTCTCTTCCTCCCAC
AGGGCCTCGAGACAATTGCATCGATGGTACCAGTGAAAGTCTGCAATGAATTCGAGTTGGCGCGCCTGTC
ATTCTAAATCTCTCTTTCAGCCTAAAGCTTTTTCCCCGTATCCCCCCAGGTGTCTGCAGGCTCAAAGAGC
AGCGAGAAGCGTTCAGAGGAAAGCGATCCCGTGCCACCTTCCCCGTGCCCGGGCTGTCCCCGCACGCTGC
CGGCTCGGGGATGCGGGGGGAGCGCCGGACCGGAGCGGAGCCCCGGGCGGCTCGCTGCTGCCCCCTAGCG
GGGGAGGGACGTAATTACATCCCTGGGGGCTTTGGGAGGGGGCTGTCCCCGTGAGCTCCCAGGCGCGCCT
GTCATTCTAAATCTCTCTTTCAGCCTAAAGCTTTTTCCCCGTATCCCCCCAGGTGTCTGCAGGCTCAAAG
AGCAGCGAGAAGCGTTCAGAGGAAAGCGATCCCGTGCCACCTTCCCCGTGCCCGGGCTGTCCCCGCACGC
TGCCGGCTCGGGGATGCGGGGGGAGCGCCGGACCGGAGCGGAGCCCCGGGCGGCTCGCTGCTGCCCCCTA
GCGGGGGAGGGACGTAATTACATCCCTGGGGGCTTTGGGGGGGGGCTGTCCCCGTGAGCTCCCAGGCGCG
CCAACTCGGTACCGTATCGATGTCGACGTTAACGCTAGTGATATCAACTTTGTATAGAAAAGTTGGCTCC
GAATTCGCCCTTGACAGCAGAGATCCAGTTTGGTTAATTAATTGGCTCCGGTGCCCGTCAGTGGGCAGAG
CGCACATCGCCCACAGTCCCCGAGAAGTTGTGGGGAGGGGTCGGCAATTGAACCGGTGCCTAGAGAAGGT
GGCGCGGGGTAAACTGGGAAAGTGATGTCGTGTACTGGCTCCGCCTTTTTCCCGAGGGTGGGGGAGAACC
GTATATAAGTGCAGTAGTCGCCGTGAACGTTCTTTTTCGCAACGGGTTTGCCGCCAGAACACAGGTAAGT
GCCGTGTGTGGTTCCCGCGGGCCTGGCCTCTTTACGGGTTATGGCCCTTGCGTGCCTTGAATTACTTCCA
CCTGGCTGCAGTACGTGATTCTTGATCCCGAGCTTCGGGTTGGAAGTGGGTGGGAGAGTTCGAGGCCTTG
CGCTTAAGGAGCCCCTTCGCCTCGTGCTTGAGTTGAGGCCTGGCCTGGGCGCTGGGGCCGCCGCGTGCGA
ATCTGGTGGCACCTTCGCGCCTGTCTCGCTGCTTTCGATAAGTCTCTAGCCATTTAAAATTTTTGATGAC
CTGCTGCGACGCTTTTTTTCTGGCAAGATAGTCTTGTAAATGCGGGCCAAGATCTGCACACTGGTATTTC
GGTTTTTGGGGCCGCGGGCGGCGACGGGGCCCGTGCGTCCCAGCGCACATGTTCGGCGAGGCGGGGCCTG
CGAGCGCGGCCACCGAGAATCGGACGGGGGTAGTCTCAAGCTGGCCGGCCTGCTCTGGTGCCTGGCCTCG
CGCCGCCGTGTATCGCCCCGCCCTGGGCGGCAAGGCTGGCCCGGTCGGCACCAGTTGCGTGAGCGGAAAG
ATGGCCGCTTCCCGGCCCTGCTGCAGGGAGCTCAAAATGGAGGACGCGGCGCTCGGGAGAGCGGGCGGGT
GAGTCACCCACACAAAGGAAAAGGGCCTTTCCGTCCTCAGCCGTCGCTTCATGTGACTCCACGGAGTACC
GGGCGCCGTCCAGGCACCTCGATTAGTTCTCGAGCTTTTGGAGTACGTCGTCTTTAGGTTGGGGGGAGGG
GTTTTATGCGATGGAGTTTCCCCACACTGAGTGGGTGGAGACTGAAGTTAGGCCAGCTTGGCACTTGATG
TAATTCTCCTTGGAATTTGCCCTTTTTGAGTTTGGATCTTGGTTCATTCTCAAGCCTCAGACAGTGGTTC
AAAGTTTTTTTCTTCCATTTCAGGTGTCGTGAGAAGGGCGAATTCGACCCAAGTTTGTACAAAAAAGCAG
GCTCGCCACCATGGTGAGCAAGGGCGAGGAGCTGTTCACCGGGGTGGTGCCCATCCTGGTCGAGCTGGAC
GGCGACGTAAACGGCCACAAGTTCAGCGTGAGGGGCGAGGGCGAGGGCGATGCCACCAACGGCAAGCTGA
CCCTGAAGTTCATCTGCACCACCGGCAAGCTGCCCGTGCCCTGGCCCACCCTCGTGACCACCCTGAGCCA
CGGCGTGCAGTGCTTCGCCCGCTACCCCGACCACATGAAGCAGCACGACTTCTTCAAGTCCGCCATGCCC
GAAGGCTACGTCCAGGAGCGCACCATCTTCTTCAAGGACGACGGCACCTACAAGACCCGCGCCGAGGTGA
AGTTCGAGGGCGACACCCTAGTGAACCGCATCGAGCTGAAGGGCGTCGACTTCAAGGAGGACGGCAACAT
CCTGGGGCACAAGCTGGAGTACAACTTCAACAGCCACAACATCTATATCATGGCCGTCAAGCAGAAGAAC
GGCATCAAGGTGAACTTCAAGATCCGCCACAACGTGGAGGACGGCAGCGTGCAGCTCGCCGACCACTACC
AGCAGAACACCCCCATCGGCGACGGCCCCGTGCTGCTGCCCGACAGCCACTACCTGAGCACCCAGTCCGT
GCTGAGCAAAGACCCCAACGAGAAGCGCGATCACATGGTCCTGCTGGAGTTCCGCACCGCCGCCGGGATC
ACTCTCGGCATGGACGAGCTGTACAAGTAATACCACCCAGCTTTCTTGTACAAAGTGGTACGCGTGAATT
CACTCCTCAGGTGCAGGCTGCCTATCAGAAGGTGGTGGCTGGTGTGGCCAATGCCCTGGCTCACAAATAC
CACTGAGATCTTTTTCCCTCTGCCAAAAATTATGGGGACATCATGAAGCCCCTTGAGCATCTGACTTCTG
GCTAATAAAGGAAATTTATTTTCATTGCAATAGTGTGTTGGAATTTTTTGTGTCTCTCACTCGGAAGGAC
ATATGGGAGGGCAAATCATTTAAAACATCAGAATGAGTATTTGGTTTAGAGTTTGGCAACATATGCCCAT
ATGCTGGCTGCCATGAACAAAGGTTGGCTATAAAGAGGTCATCAGTATATGAAACAGCCCCCTGCTGTCC
ATTCCTTATTCCATAGAAAAGCCTTGACTTGAGGTTAGATTTTTTTTATATTTTGTTTTGTGTTATTTTT
TTCTTTAACATCCCTAAAATTTTCCTTACATGTTTTACTAGCCAGATTTTTCCTCCTCTCCTGACTACTC
CCAGTCATAGCTGTCCCTCTTCTCTTATGGAGATCCCTCGACCTGCAGCCCAAGCTTGGCGTAATCATGG
TCATAGCTGTTTCCTGTGTGAAATTGTTATCCGCTCACAATTCCACACAACATACGAGCCGGAAGCATAA
AGTGTAAAGCCTGGGGTGCCTAATGAGTGAGCTAACTCACATTAATTGCGTTGCGCTCACTGCCCGCTTT
CCAGTCGGGAAACCTGTCGTGCCAGCGGATCGACAGTACTAAGCTTGGTCTAATACCCAATCTCTCGTCT
TATCCAGATGTTTTATACGCCTCTGGCCCGTGTCTCAAAATCTCTGATGTTACATTGCACAAGATAAAAT
AATATCATCATGAACAATAAAACTGTCTGCTTACATAAACAGTAATACAAGGGGTGTTATGAGCCATATT
CAACGGGAAACGTCGAGGCCGCGATTAAATTCCAACATGGATGCTGATTTATATGGGTATAAATGGGCTC
GCGATAATGTCGGGCAATCAGGTGCGACAATCTATCGCTTGTATGGGAAGCCCGATGCGCCAGAGTTGTT
TCTGAAACATGGCAAAGGTAGCGTTGCCAATGATGTTACAGATGAGATGGTCAGACTAAACTGGCTGACG
GAATTTATGCCTCTTCCGACCATCAAGCATTTTATCCGTACTCCTGATGATGCATGGTTACTCACCACTG
CGATCCCCGGAAAAACAGCATTCCAGGTATTAGAAGAATATCCTGATTCAGGTGAAAATATTGTTGATGC
GCTGGCAGTGTTCCTGCGCCGGTTGCATTCGATTCCTGTTTGTAATTGTCCTTTTAACAGCGATCGCGTA
TTTCGTCTCGCTCAGGCGCAATCACGAATGAATAACGGTTTGGTTGATGCGAGTGATTTTGATGACGAGC
GTAATGGCTGGCCTGTTGAACAAGTCTGGAAAGAAATGCATAAACTTTTGCCATTCTCACCGGATTCAGT
CGTCACTCATGGTGATTTCTCACTTGATAACCTTATTTTTGACGAGGGGAAATTAATAGGTTGTATTGAT
GTTGGACGAGTCGGAATCGCAGACCGATACCAGGATCTTGCCATCCTATGGAACTGCCTCGGTGAGTTTT
CTCCTTCATTACAGAAACGGCTTTTTCAAAAATATGGTATTGATAATCCTGATATGAATAAATTGCAGTT
TCATTTGATGCTCGATGAGTTTTTCTAATCAGAATTGGTTAATTGGTTGTAACACTGGCAGAGCATTACG
CTGACTTGACGGGACGGCGCAAGCTCATGACCAAAATCCCTTAACGTGAGTTACGCGTCGTTCCACTGAG
CGTCAGAGGTATCACTAGTATTACAGAGGTAAGTTATAACAGTCGCCTAACCC
Features (pLannotate 1.2.2; 28 found; start..end, strand, type, name):
     87..675     -  rep_origin     ori: high-copy-number ColE1/pMB1/pBR322/pUC origin of replication
    846..1706    -  CDS            AmpR: β-lactamase; bla; confers resistance to ampicillin, carbenicillin, and related antibiotics
   1707..1778    -  promoter       AmpR promoter: bla
   1857..2456    +  CDS            PuroR: puromycin N-acetyltransferase; pac from Streptomyces alboniger; confers resistance to puromycin
   2461..2541    +  CDS            HBB (fragment): HBB_PONPY - Experimental evidence at transcript level: Swiss-Prot protein existence level 2. Involved in oxygen transport from the lung to the various peripheral tissues. From Pongo pygmaeus (Bornean orangutan).
   2612..2667    +  polyA_signal   β-globin poly(A) signal: rabbit β-globin polyadenylation signal (Gil and Proudfoot, 1987)
   3646..3666    +  protein_bind   attB4: mutant version of attB; core recombination site for the Gateway® BP reaction BP Clonase™
   3734..3945    +  promoter       EF-1α core promoter: core promoter for human elongation factor EF-1α
   3946..4884    +  intron         EF-1α intron A: intron upstream of the start codon of human EF-1α
   4911..4931    +  protein_bind   attB1: mutant version of attB; core recombination site for the Gateway® BP reaction BP Clonase™
   4951..5646    +  CDS            mKate2: mKate2 is a basic (constitutively fluorescent) red fluorescent protein published in 2009, derived from Entacmaea quadricolor. It is reported to be a rapidly-maturing monomer with moderate acid sensitivity.
   5666..5690    -  protein_bind   attB2: mutant version of attB; recombination site for the Gateway® BP reaction BP Clonase™
   5834..5908    +  CDS            HBB (fragment): HBB_PONPY - Experimental evidence at transcript level: Swiss-Prot protein existence level 2. Involved in oxygen transport from the lung to the various peripheral tissues. From Pongo pygmaeus (Bornean orangutan).
   5979..6034    +  polyA_signal   β-globin poly(A) signal: rabbit β-globin polyadenylation signal (Gil and Proudfoot, 1987)
   6418..6443    +  misc_feature   SA: splice acceptor site
   7115..7135    +  protein_bind   attB4: mutant version of attB; core recombination site for the Gateway® BP reaction BP Clonase™
   7203..7414    +  promoter       EF-1α core promoter: core promoter for human elongation factor EF-1α
   7415..8353    +  intron         EF-1α intron A: intron upstream of the start codon of human EF-1α
   8380..8400    +  protein_bind   attB1: mutant version of attB; core recombination site for the Gateway® BP reaction BP Clonase™
   8411..9127    +  CDS            EBFP2: EBFP2 is a basic (constitutively fluorescent) blue fluorescent protein published in 2007, derived from Aequorea victoria. It is reported to be a rapidly-maturing monomer with moderate acid sensitivity.
   9135..9159    -  protein_bind   attB2: mutant version of attB; recombination site for the Gateway® BP reaction BP Clonase™
   9163..9243    +  CDS            HBB (fragment): HBB_PONPY - Experimental evidence at transcript level: Swiss-Prot protein existence level 2. Involved in oxygen transport from the lung to the various peripheral tissues. From Pongo pygmaeus (Bornean orangutan).
   9314..9369    +  polyA_signal   β-globin poly(A) signal: rabbit β-globin polyadenylation signal (Gil and Proudfoot, 1987)
   9752..9774    -  protein_bind   lac operator (fragment): The lac repressor binds to the lac operator to inhibit transcription in E. coli. This inhibition can be relieved by adding lactose or isopropyl-β-D-thiogalactopyranoside (IPTG). lac repressor encoded by lacI
   9778..9808    -  promoter       lac promoter: promoter for the E. coli lac operon
   9823..9844    -  protein_bind   CAP binding site: CAP binding activates transcription in the presence of cAMP. E. coli catabolite activator protein
   9857..9896    -  CDS            lacI (fragment): lac repressor; lacI; The lac repressor binds to the lac operator to inhibit transcription in E. coli. This inhibition can be relieved by adding lactose or isopropyl-β-D-thiogalactopyranoside (IPTG).
  10069..10878   +  CDS            KanR: aminoglycoside phosphotransferase; aph(3')-Ia; confers resistance to kanamycin in bacteria or G418 (Geneticin®) in eukaryotes
