[The description below was written by a language model from this plasmid's Addgene catalogue record and pLannotate feature annotations shown in this document.]
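Description:
LSB-hsa-miR-105-3p is an 11 kb mammalian expression plasmid built on the Low Sensor Backbone (LSB) and designed as a two-colour fluorescent sensor of microRNA activity. It replicates in E. coli from a high-copy ColE1/pUC-type origin and carries both an ampicillin (β-lactamase) and a kanamycin (aph(3')-Ia) resistance gene, so it is selected with both antibiotics. A puromycin N-acetyltransferase gene followed by a rabbit β-globin polyadenylation signal is also present for selection in mammalian cells. No mammalian promoter directly upstream of it is annotated in the feature table.

The payload consists of two parallel transcription units of the same architecture. Each has a human EF-1α core promoter with its intron A, a fluorescent protein coding sequence flanked by Gateway attB scars (attB4, attB1, attB2) left over from modular assembly, and a β-globin 3' region with poly(A) signal. The first unit expresses the red protein mKate2 and, according to the record, carries a target site for human miR-105-3p in its 3' UTR. This site is not separately annotated, but would lie in the unannotated stretch between the mKate2 coding region and its polyadenylation signal. The second unit expresses the blue protein EBFP2 without a target site and serves as an internal reference for plasmid dosage and transfection efficiency. When miR-105-3p is active in a cell, the mKate2 transcript is repressed, so miRNA activity is read out as the reduction of mKate2 relative to EBFP2 fluorescence.

The depositor notes that the repeated poly(A) elements make the plasmid inherently unstable. They also report short insertions flanking the puromycin coding region in the physical plasmid relative to the deposited sequence, which are said not to affect puromycin selection.
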