Addgene plasmid #103169: LSB-hsa-miR-105-3p
Purpose: Used to sense miRNA activity using fluorescence based tools. hsa-miR-105-3p target in 3' UTR of of mKate. miRNA activity can be measured by the repression of mKate2 relative to EBFP2 fluorescent proteins . Plasmid is inherently unstable; please see Depositor Comments
Depositing lab: Ron Weiss. Depositing organization: Massachusetts Institute of Technology. Publication: A mixed antagonistic/synergistic miRNA repression model enables accurate predictions of multi-input miRNA sensor activity. Gam JJ, Babb J, Weiss R. Nat Commun. 2018 Jun 22;9(1):2430. doi: 10.1038/s41467-018-04575-0. PubMed 29934631.
Backbone
  Vector backbone: Low Sensor Backbone (LSB)
  Vector type: Mammalian Expression, Synthetic Biology
Growth in bacteria
  Bacterial resistance: Ampicillin and Kanamycin, 100 & 50 μg/mL
  Growth temperature: 30°C
  Growth strain: NEB Stable
  Copy number: High Copy
Gene/Insert
  Gene/Insert name: hsa-miR-105-3p target
  Species: H. sapiens (human)
  Promoter: EF-1a
  Cloning method: Gibson Cloning
Terms and licenses: Academic/Nonprofit Terms; Industry Terms: Not Available to Industry
Depositor comments: Please note that this plasmid is inherently unstable due to a repeating poly A element. We recommend performing a diagnostic digest on multiple colonies upon receipt. The depositors would like to note the presence of several discrepancies between the depositor sequence and physical plasmid sequence. In particular, the sequences upstream and downstream of the puromycin coding region have 10 bp insertions which do not affect the ability to perform puromycin selection. The sequences for those regions within the physical plasmids are as follows: Upstream of Puro: GAATTCGACCGCCTGTCTCAAGGTGCCACC; Downstream of Puro: GCTTTGAGACTACGCGTGAATTCACTCCTC.
How to cite: LSB-hsa-miR-105-3p was a gift from Ron Weiss (Addgene plasmid # 103169 ; http://n2t.net/addgene:103169 ; RRID:Addgene_103169)
