>Addgene plasmid #103169 | LSB-hsa-miR-105-3p | depositor partial sequence | sequence record 195388 | hsa-miR-105-3p target
TAGCACATGCTCAAACATCCGT
