>Addgene plasmid #103169 | LSB-hsa-miR-105-3p | addgene full sequence | sequence record 237609 | mKate2-F 5'-ACCCGCTAAGAACCTCAAGA-3'
TCAAGGAGGCCGACAAAGAGACATACGTCGAGCAGCACGAGGTGGCTGTGGCCAGATACTGCGACCTCCC
TAGCAAACTGGGGCACAAACTTAATTGAGAATTCTACCACCCAGCTTTCTTGTACAAAGTGGTACGTCTC
AAGACCAGAGGTCTCTGCTTACTGCTTTTAGCACATGCTCAAACATCCGTTAGCACATGCTCAAACATCC
GTTAGCACATGCTCAAACATCCGTTAGCACATGCTCAAACATCCGTCAACCAGAAGAGACCTGTGCTTCA
CTCCTCAGGTGCAGGCTGCCTATCAGAAGGTGGTGGCTGGTGTGGCCAATGCCCTGGCTCACAAATACCA
CTGAGATCTTTTTCCCTCTGCCAAAAATTATGGGGACATCATGAAGCCCCTTGAGCATCTGACTTCTGGC
TAATAAAGGAAATTTATTTTCATTGCAATAGTGTGTTGGAATTTTTTGTGTCTCTCACTCGGAAGGACAT
ATGGGAGGGCAAATCATTTAAAACATCAGAATGAGTATTTGGTTTAGAGTTTGGCAACATATGCCCATAT
GCTGGCTGCCATGAACAAAGGTTGGCTATAAAGAGGTCATCAGTATATGAAACAGCCCCCTGCTGTCCAT
TCCTTATTCCATAGAAAAGCCTTGACTTGAGGTTAGATTTTTTTTATATTTTGTTTTGTGTTATTTTTTT
CTTTAACATCCCTAAAATTTTCCTTACATGTTTTACTAGCCAGATTTTTCCTCCTCTCCTGACTACTCCC
AGTCATAGCTGTCCCTCTTCTCTTATGGAGATCCCGAGCGGTGCGTTTTTATGCTTGTAGTATTGTATAA
TGTTTTTAAGATCCAAGCTTCTGACCTCTTCTCTTCCTCCCACAGGGCCTCGAGACAATTGCATCGATGG
TACCAGTGAAAGTCTGCAATGAATT
